Addgene plasmid #53650: ZADH1A-c501
Purpose: bacterial expression plasmid
Depositing lab: Nicola Burgess-Brown. Depositing organization: University of Oxford.
Backbone
  Vector backbone: pNIC-CTHF
  Backbone manufacturer: SGC
  Vector type: Bacterial Expression
Growth in bacteria
  Bacterial resistance: Kanamycin, 50 μg/mL
  Growth temperature: 37°C
  Growth strain: Mach1
  Growth instructions: BL21(DE3)-R3-pRARE2 is recommended for expression
  Copy number: High Copy
Gene/Insert
  Gene/Insert name: ZADH1A (alt name: gi|22748929)
  Mutation: Bacterial expression for structure determination; may not be full ORF, see comments
  Tag / fusion protein: His6-TEV (C terminal on insert)
  Cloning method: Ligation Independent Cloning
  Sequencing primers: 5′ T7; 3′ T7-term
Terms and licenses: Academic/Nonprofit Terms; Industry Terms: Not Available to Industry
Depositor comments: C-terminal His+flag, TEV-cleavable, for LIC cloning. EXP-06-AA9343 http://www.thesgc.org/structures/2VNA/
How to cite: ZADH1A-c501 was a gift from Nicola Burgess-Brown (Addgene plasmid # 53650 ; http://n2t.net/addgene:53650 ; RRID:Addgene_53650)
