[The description below was written by a language model from this plasmid's Addgene catalogue record.]
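Description:
ZADH1A-c501 is a bacterial expression plasmid built on the pNIC-CTHF backbone from the Structural Genomics Consortium, a high-copy vector selected with kanamycin and designed for ligation-independent cloning. It is propagated in a standard cloning strain of E. coli, while protein production is intended for a BL21(DE3) derivative that also supplies rare tRNAs. The record does not explicitly name the promoter. However, the listed T7 and T7-terminator sequencing primers, together with the recommendation of a DE3 host, are consistent with a T7 RNA polymerase-driven expression cassette. No feature table is provided, so the origin of replication and other backbone elements cannot be described in detail.

The insert is ZADH1A, cloned by LIC so that the protein carries a C-terminal tag. The catalogue field describes this as His6-TEV, and the depositor comments specify a His plus FLAG tag that can be removed by TEV protease. This arrangement allows immobilised-metal affinity purification of the recombinant protein, after which the tag can be cleaved off to leave a near-native product. The species of origin of the gene is not stated. The record also cautions that the construct was designed for structure determination and may not encode the full open reading frame, so the expressed fragment may be a truncated domain boundary chosen for solubility or crystallisation. The depositor comments link the construct to a deposited structure, which fits its typical use for producing purified ZADH1A protein in E. coli for crystallography and related biochemical or biophysical studies.
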