>Addgene plasmid #53650 | ZADH1A-c501 | depositor partial sequence | sequence record 83777 | insert sequence
ATGATGATTGTTCAAAGAGTGGTATTGAATTCTCGACCTGGAAAAAATGGTAATCCAGTGGCAGAGAATT
TCCGAATGGAAGAAGTCTATTTACCAGATAATATTAATGAAGGACAAGTACAAGTTAGAACTCTTTATCT
TTCTGTGGATCCTTACATGCGTTGTAGAATGAATGAAGACACTGGCACTGATTATATAACACCTTGGCAG
CTATCTCAAGTCGTTGATGGTGGAGGTATTGGAATTATAGAAGAAAGCAAACACACAAATTTGACTAAAG
GCGATTTTGTGACTTCTTTCTATTGGCCCTGGCAAACCAAGGTTATTCTGGATGGAAATAGCCTTGAAAA
GGTAGACCCACAACTTGTGGATGGACACCTTTCATATTTTCTTGGAGCTATAGGTATGCCTGGTTTGACT
TCCTTGATTGGGATACAGGAAAAAGGTCATATAACTGCTGGATCTAATAAGACAATGGTTGTCAGTGGGG
CCGCAGGTGCCTGTGGATCTGTGGCTGGGCAGATTGGCCATTTCTTAGGTTGTTCCAGAGTGGTGGGAAT
TTGTGGAACACATGAGAAATGCATCCTCTTGACCTCAGAACTGGGCTTTGATGCTGCAATTAATTATAAA
AAAGACAATGTGGCAGAACAGCTCCGTGAATCATGCCCAGCTGGAGTGGATGTTTATTTTGACAATGTTG
GTGGTAACATCAGTGATACAGTGATAAGTCAGATGAATGAGAACAGCCACATCATCCTGTGTGGTCAAAT
TTCTCAGTACAACAAAGATGTGCCTTATCCTCCCCCGCTATCCCCTGCTATAGAGGCAATCCAGAAAGAA
AGAAACATCACAAGGGAAAGATTTCTGGTATTAAATTATAAAGACAAATTTGAGCCTGGCATTCTACAGC
TGAGTCAGTGGTTTAAAGAAGGAAAGCTAAAGATTAAAGAGACGGTAATAAATGGGTTGGAAAACATGGG
AGCTGCATTCCAGTCCATGATGACAGGAGGTAACATTGGAAAGCAGATAGTTTGCATTTCAGAAGAAATC
GCAGAGAACCTCTACTTCCAATCGCACCATCATCACCACCATGATTACAAGGATGACGACGATAAGTGAG
GATCC
