>Addgene plasmid #53650 | ZADH1A-c501 | addgene partial sequence | sequence record 86676 | T7 5'-TAATACGACTCACTATAGGG-3'
AATAATTTTGTTTAACCTTAAGAAGGAGATATACTATGATGATTGTTCAAAGAGTGGTATTGAATTCTCG
ACCTGGAAAAAATGGTAATCCAGTGGCAGAGAATTTCCGAATGGAAGAAGTCTATTTACCAGATAATATT
AATGAAGGACAAGTACAAGTTAGAACTCTTTATCTTTCTGTGGATCCTTACATGCGTTGTAGAATGAATG
AAGACACTGGCACTGATTATATAACACCTTGGCAGCTATCTCAAGTCGTTGATGGTGGAGGTATTGGAAT
TATAGAAGAAAGCAAACACACAAATTTGACTAAAGGCGATTTTGTGACTTCTTTCTATTGGCCCTGGCAA
ACCAAGGTTATTCTGGATGGAAATAGCCTTGAAAAGGTAGACCCACAACTTGTGGATGGACACCTTTCAT
ATTTTCTTGGAGCTATAGGTATGCCTGGTTTGACTTCCTTGATTGGGATACAGGAAAAAGGTCATATAAC
TGCTGGATCTAATAAGACAATGGTTGTCAGTGGGGCCGCAGGTGCCTGTGGATCTGTGGCTGGGCAGATT
GGCCATTTCTTAGGTTGTTCCAGAGTGGTGGGAATTTGTGGAACACATGAGAAATGCATCCTCTTGACCT
CAGAACTGGGCTTTGATGCTGCAATTAATTATAAAAAAGACAATGTGGCAGAACAGCTCCGTGAATCATG
CCCAGCTGGAGTGGATGTTTATTTTGACAATGTTGGTGGTAACATCAGTGATACAGTGATAAGTCAGATG
AATGAGAACAGCCACATCATCCTGTGTGGTCAAATTTCTCAGTACAACAAAGATGTGCCTTATCCTCCCC
CGCTATCCCCTGCTATAGAGGCAATCCAGAAAGAAAGAAACATCACAAGGGAAAGATTTCTGGTATTAAA
TTATAAAGACAAATTTGAGCCTGGCATTCTACAGCTGAGTCAGTGGTTTAAAGAAGGAAAGCTAAAGATT
AAAGAGACGGTAATAAATGGGTTGGAAAACATGGGAGCTGCATTCCAGTCCATGATGACAGGAGGTAACA
TTGGAAAGCAGA
