>Addgene plasmid #53650 | ZADH1A-c501 | addgene partial sequence | sequence record 89853 | T7term 5'-GCTAGTTATTGCTCAGCGG-3'
GCAGCCGGATCTCAGTGGTGGTGGTGGTGGTGCTCGAGTGCGGCCGCAAGCTTGTCGACGGAGCTCGAAT
TCGGATCCTCACTTATCGTCGTCATCCTTGTAATCATGGTGGTGATGATGGTGCGATTGGAAGTAGAGGT
TCTCTGCGATTTCTTCTGAAATGCAAACTATCTGCTTTCCAATGTTACCTCCTGTCATCATGGACTGGAA
TGCAGCTCCCATGTTTTCCAACCCATTTATTACCGTCTCTTTAATCTTTAGCTTTCCTTCTTTAAACCAC
TGACTCAGCTGTAGAATGCCAGGCTCAAATTTGTCTTTATAATTTAATACCAGAAATCTTTCCCTTGTGA
TGTTTCTTTCTTTCTGGATTGCCTCTATAGCAGGGGATAGCGGGGGAGGATAAGGCACATCTTTGTTGTA
CTGAGAAATTTGACCACACAGGATGATGTGGCTGTTCTCATTCATCTGACTTATCACTGTATCACTGATG
TTACCACCAACATTGTCAAAATAAACATCCACTCCAGCTGGGCATGATTCACGGAGCTGTTCTGCCACAT
TGTCTTTTTTATAATTAATTGCAGCATCAAAGCCCAGTTCTGAGGTCAAGAGGATGCATTTCTCATGTGT
TCCACAAATTCCCACCACTCTGGAACAACCTAAGAAATGGCCAATCTGCCCAGCCACAGATCCACAGGCA
CCTGCGGCCCCACTGACAACCATTGTCTTATTAGATCCAGCAGTTATATGACCTTTTTCCTGTATCCCAA
TCAAGGAAGTCAAACCAGGCATACCTATAGCTCCAAGAAAATATGAAAGGTGTCCATCCACAAGTTGTGG
GTCTACCTTTTCAAGGCTATTTCCATCCAGAATAACCTTGGTTTGCCAGGGCCAATAGAAAGAAGTCACA
AAATCGCCTTTAGTCAAATTTGTGTGTTTGCTTTC
